Addgene plasmid #118157: Lenti-(BB)-EF1a-KRAB-dCas9-P2A-BlastR BFP-guide1
Purpose: CRISPRi negative control. Catalytically inactive Cas9 from S. pyogenes with 2A-BlastR under the EF1a core promoter, and sgRNA1 against the BFP CDS
Depositing lab: Jorge Ferrer.
Backbone
  Vector backbone: Lenti-(BB)-EF1a-KRAB-dCas9-P2A-BlastR
  Backbone manufacturer: Feng Zhang (Addgene #52961)
  Vector type: Mammalian Expression, Lentiviral, CRISPR
  Selectable markers: Blasticidin
Growth in bacteria
  Bacterial resistance: Ampicillin, 100 μg/mL
  Growth temperature: 37°C
  Growth strain: Stbl3
  Copy number: High Copy
Gene/Insert
  Gene/Insert name: KRAB-dCas9-P2A-BlastR
  gRNA/shRNA sequence: ATGGCGTGCAGTGCTTCAGC
  Species: H. sapiens (human)
  Insert size (bp): 4907
  Promoter: EF1a core and U6
  Tag / fusion protein: HA (C terminal on insert)
  Cloning method: Restriction Enzyme; 5′ cloning site Unknown (destroyed during cloning); 3′ cloning site Unknown (destroyed during cloning)
  Sequencing primers: 5′ GATCCGCCACCATGGATGC
Terms and licenses: Academic/Nonprofit Terms; Industry Terms: Not Available to Industry
Depositor comments: Note: Plasmid contains a N1396S mutation in dCas9. This mutation is not known to affect plasmid function.
How to cite: Lenti-(BB)-EF1a-KRAB-dCas9-P2A-BlastR BFP-guide1 was a gift from Jorge Ferrer (Addgene plasmid # 118157 ; http://n2t.net/addgene:118157 ; RRID:Addgene_118157)
