[The description below was written by a language model from this plasmid's Addgene catalogue record and pLannotate feature annotations shown in this document.]
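Description:
Lenti-(BB)-EF1a-KRAB-dCas9-P2A-BlastR BFP-guide1 is an all-in-one, third-generation-style lentiviral CRISPR interference vector of about 13.1 kb, derived from a lentiCRISPR-type backbone and intended for delivery into mammalian cells. It is maintained in E. coli through a high-copy ColE1/pUC origin with ampicillin resistance (AmpR), and the backbone also carries an f1 origin and an SV40/EM7-driven BleoR cassette located outside the viral genome. The transfer region is framed by a CMV enhancer/promoter fused to a truncated HIV-1 5' LTR and a self-inactivating ΔU3 3' LTR followed by a bGH polyadenylation signal. It also contains the Ψ packaging signal, RRE for Rev-dependent export, cPPT/CTS and a WPRE to enhance transcript expression.

Two expression units sit within the provirus. A human U6 (Pol III) promoter drives a single guide RNA, consisting of a spacer directed against the BFP coding sequence joined to the S. pyogenes gRNA scaffold. Downstream, the EF-1α core promoter drives a fusion of the ZNF10 KRAB repression domain to catalytically inactive S. pyogenes Cas9, linked via a P2A peptide to blasticidin S deaminase so that repressor and selection marker derive from one transcript. The feature annotation labels the nuclease simply as Cas9 and does not mark the P2A. The record lists a C-terminal HA tag on the insert, also unannotated, and notes an N1396S substitution in dCas9 that is not known to affect function.

Because the guide targets BFP rather than an endogenous human locus, the construct serves as a negative control for CRISPRi experiments, with transduced cells selected using blasticidin.
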