Features (pLannotate 1.2.2; 35 found; start..end, strand, type, name):
      1..76      +  misc_RNA       gRNA scaffold: guide RNA scaffold for the Streptococcus pyogenes CRISPR/Cas9 system
     94..112     +  CDS            small t antigen (fragment): SV40 (simian virus 40) small t antigen
    138..349     +  promoter       EF-1α core promoter: core promoter for human elongation factor EF-1α
    398..583     +  CDS            KRAB: Krüppel-associated box (KRAB) transcriptional repression domain from the human zinc finger protein ZNF10 (Margolin et al., 1994)
    605..4708    +  CDS            Cas9: Cas9 (Csn1) endonuclease from the Streptococcus pyogenes Type II CRISPR/Cas system generates RNA-guided double strand breaks in DNA
   4907..5305    +  CDS            BSD: blasticidin S deaminase; Aspergillus terreus BSD; confers resistance to blasticidin
   5306..5327    +  misc_feature   MCS (fragment): pBluescript multiple cloning site
   5330..5918    +  misc_feature   WPRE: woodchuck hepatitis virus posttranscriptional regulatory element
   5969..5988    +  misc_feature   cPPT/CTS (fragment): central polypurine tract and central termination sequence of HIV-1
   5990..6223    +  LTR            3' LTR (ΔU3): self-inactivating 3' long terminal repeat (LTR) from HIV-1
   6255..6479    +  polyA_signal   bGH poly(A) signal: bovine growth hormone polyadenylation signal
   6483..6504    +  promoter       SV40 promoter (fragment): SV40 enhancer and early promoter
   6525..6953    +  rep_origin     f1 ori (sequence partly withheld): f1 bacteriophage origin of replication; arrow indicates direction of (+) strand synthesis
   6967..7296    +  promoter       SV40 promoter: SV40 enhancer and early promoter
   7344..7391    +  promoter       EM7 promoter: synthetic bacterial promoter&nbsp
   7410..7784    +  CDS            BleoR: antibiotic-binding protein; Sh ble from Streptoalloteichus hindustanus; confers resistance to bleomycin, phleomycin, and Zeocin™
   7794..7919    +  CDS            ble (fragment): BLE_KLEPN - Experimental evidence at protein level: Swiss-Prot protein existence level 1. Binding protein with a strong affinity to the bleomycin family of antibiotics. Binds to CL990; an antimitotic-antibiotic compound. From Klebsiella pneumoniae.
   7914..8035    +  polyA_signal   SV40 poly(A) signal: SV40 polyadenylation signal
   8106..8128    -  protein_bind   lac operator (fragment): The lac repressor binds to the lac operator to inhibit transcription in E. coli. This inhibition can be relieved by adding lactose or isopropyl-β-D-thiogalactopyranoside (IPTG). lac repressor encoded by lacI
   8132..8162    -  promoter       lac promoter: promoter for the E. coli lac operon
   8177..8198    -  protein_bind   CAP binding site: CAP binding activates transcription in the presence of cAMP. E. coli catabolite activator protein
   8211..8303    -  CDS            lacI (fragment): lac repressor; lacI; The lac repressor binds to the lac operator to inhibit transcription in E. coli. This inhibition can be relieved by adding lactose or isopropyl-β-D-thiogalactopyranoside (IPTG).
   8486..9074    -  rep_origin     ori: high-copy-number ColE1/pMB1/pBR322/pUC origin of replication
   9245..10105   -  CDS            AmpR: β-lactamase; bla; confers resistance to ampicillin, carbenicillin, and related antibiotics
  10106..10210   -  promoter       AmpR promoter: bla
  10269..10321   -  misc_feature   bom (fragment): basis of mobility region from pBR322
  10476..10855   +  enhancer       CMV enhancer: human cytomegalovirus immediate early enhancer
  10856..11055   +  promoter       CMV promoter: human cytomegalovirus (CMV) immediate early promoter
  11073..11253   +  LTR            5' LTR (truncated): truncated 5' long terminal repeat (LTR) from HIV-1
  11300..11425   +  misc_feature   HIV-1 Ψ: packaging signal of human immunodeficiency virus type 1
  11409..11772   +  CDS            HIV-1 gag (fragment): gag protein from human immunodeficiency virus 1; gag
  11918..12151   +  misc_feature   RRE: The Rev response element (RRE) of HIV-1 allows for Rev-dependent mRNA export from the nucleus to the cytoplasm.
  12528..12628   +  CDS            Rev (fragment): human immunodeficiency virus 1 (HIV-1) Rev protein; rev; enhances nuclear export of unspliced and incompletely spliced viral mRNAs
  12678..12795   +  misc_feature   cPPT/CTS: central polypurine tract and central termination sequence of HIV-1
  12846..13086   +  promoter       U6 promoter: RNA polymerase III promoter for human U6 snRNA
>Addgene plasmid #118157 | Lenti-(BB)-EF1a-KRAB-dCas9-P2A-BlastR BFP-guide1 | addgene full sequence | sequence record 240364 | Addgene NGS Result
GTTTTAGAGCTAGAAATAGCAAGTTAAAATAAGGCTAGTCCGTTATCAACTTGAAAAAGTGGCACCGAGT
CGGTGCTTTTTTGAATTCGCTAGCTAGGTCTTGAAAGGAGTGGGAATTGGCTCCGGTGCCCGTCAGTGGG
CAGAGCGCACATCGCCCACAGTCCCCGAGAAGTTGGGGGGAGGGGTCGGCAATTGATCCGGTGCCTAGAG
AAGGTGGCGCGGGGTAAACTGGGAAAGTGATGTCGTGTACTGGCTCCGCCTTTTTCCCGAGGGTGGGGGA
GAACCGTATATAAGTGCAGTAGTCGCCGTGAACGTTCTTTTTCGCAACGGGTTTGCCGCCAGAACACAGG
ACCGGTGATCCGCCACCATGGATGCTAAGTCACTAACTGCCTGGTCCCGGACACTGGTGACCTTCAAGGA
TGTATTTGTGGACTTCACCAGGGAGGAGTGGAAGCTGCTGGACACTGCTCAGCAGATCGTGTACAGAAAT
GTGATGCTGGAGAACTATAAGAACCTGGTTTCCTTGGGTTATCAGCTTACTAAGCCAGATGTGATCCTCC
GGTTGGAGAAGGGAGAAGAGCCCGGCGGTTCCGGCGGAGGGTCGATGGACAAGAAGTACAGCATCGGCCT
GGCCATCGGCACCAACTCTGTGGGCTGGGCCGTGATCACCGACGAGTACAAGGTGCCCAGCAAGAAATTC
AAGGTGCTGGGCAACACCGACCGGCACAGCATCAAGAAGAACCTGATCGGCGCCCTGCTGTTCGACAGCG
GAGAAACAGCCGAGGCCACCCGGCTGAAGAGAACCGCCAGAAGAAGATACACCAGACGGAAGAACCGGAT
CTGCTATCTGCAAGAGATCTTCAGCAACGAGATGGCCAAGGTGGACGACAGCTTCTTCCACAGACTGGAA
GAGTCCTTCCTGGTGGAAGAGGATAAGAAGCACGAGCGGCACCCCATCTTCGGCAACATCGTGGACGAGG
TGGCCTACCACGAGAAGTACCCCACCATCTACCACCTGAGAAAGAAACTGGTGGACAGCACCGACAAGGC
CGACCTGCGGCTGATCTATCTGGCCCTGGCCCACATGATCAAGTTCCGGGGCCACTTCCTGATCGAGGGC
GACCTGAACCCCGACAACAGCGACGTGGACAAGCTGTTCATCCAGCTGGTGCAGACCTACAACCAGCTGT
TCGAGGAAAACCCCATCAACGCCAGCGGCGTGGACGCCAAGGCCATCCTGTCTGCCAGACTGAGCAAGAG
CAGACGGCTGGAAAATCTGATCGCCCAGCTGCCCGGCGAGAAGAAGAATGGCCTGTTCGGCAACCTGATT
GCCCTGAGCCTGGGCCTGACCCCCAACTTCAAGAGCAACTTCGACCTGGCCGAGGATGCCAAACTGCAGC
TGAGCAAGGACACCTACGACGACGACCTGGACAACCTGCTGGCCCAGATCGGCGACCAGTACGCCGACCT
GTTTCTGGCCGCCAAGAACCTGTCCGACGCCATCCTGCTGAGCGACATCCTGAGAGTGAACACCGAGATC
ACCAAGGCCCCCCTGAGCGCCTCTATGATCAAGAGATACGACGAGCACCACCAGGACCTGACCCTGCTGA
AAGCTCTCGTGCGGCAGCAGCTGCCTGAGAAGTACAAAGAGATTTTCTTCGACCAGAGCAAGAACGGCTA
CGCCGGCTACATCGATGGCGGAGCCAGCCAGGAAGAGTTCTACAAGTTCATCAAGCCCATCCTGGAAAAG
ATGGACGGCACCGAGGAACTGCTCGTGAAGCTGAACAGAGAGGACCTGCTGCGGAAGCAGCGGACCTTCG
ACAACGGCAGCATCCCCCACCAGATCCACCTGGGAGAGCTGCACGCCATTCTGCGGCGGCAGGAAGATTT
TTACCCATTCCTGAAGGACAACCGGGAAAAGATCGAGAAGATCCTGACCTTCCGCATCCCCTACTACGTG
GGCCCTCTGGCCAGGGGAAACAGCAGATTCGCCTGGATGACCAGAAAGAGCGAGGAAACCATCACCCCCT
GGAACTTCGAGGAAGTGGTGGACAAGGGCGCCAGCGCCCAGAGCTTCATCGAGCGGATGACCAACTTCGA
TAAGAACCTGCCCAACGAGAAGGTGCTGCCCAAGCACAGCCTGCTGTACGAGTACTTCACCGTGTACAAC
GAGCTGACCAAAGTGAAATACGTGACCGAGGGAATGAGAAAGCCCGCCTTCCTGAGCGGCGAGCAGAAAA
AAGCCATCGTGGACCTGCTGTTCAAGACCAACCGGAAAGTGACCGTGAAGCAGCTGAAAGAGGACTACTT
CAAGAAAATCGAGTGCTTCGACTCCGTGGAAATCTCCGGCGTGGAAGATCGGTTCAACGCCTCCCTGGGC
ACATACCACGATCTGCTGAAAATTATCAAGGACAAGGACTTCCTGGACAATGAGGAAAACGAGGACATTC
TGGAAGATATCGTGCTGACCCTGACACTGTTTGAGGACAGAGAGATGATCGAGGAACGGCTGAAAACCTA
TGCCCACCTGTTCGACGACAAAGTGATGAAGCAGCTGAAGCGGCGGAGATACACCGGCTGGGGCAGGCTG
AGCCGGAAGCTGATCAACGGCATCCGGGACAAGCAGTCCGGCAAGACAATCCTGGATTTCCTGAAGTCCG
ACGGCTTCGCCAACAGAAACTTCATGCAGCTGATCCACGACGACAGCCTGACCTTTAAAGAGGACATCCA
GAAAGCCCAGGTGTCCGGCCAGGGCGATAGCCTGCACGAGCACATTGCCAATCTGGCCGGCAGCCCCGCC
ATTAAGAAGGGCATCCTGCAGACAGTGAAGGTGGTGGACGAGCTCGTGAAAGTGATGGGCCGGCACAAGC
CCGAGAACATCGTGATCGAAATGGCCAGAGAGAACCAGACCACCCAGAAGGGACAGAAGAACAGCCGCGA
GAGAATGAAGCGGATCGAAGAGGGCATCAAAGAGCTGGGCAGCCAGATCCTGAAAGAACACCCCGTGGAA
AACACCCAGCTGCAGAACGAGAAGCTGTACCTGTACTACCTGCAGAATGGGCGGGATATGTACGTGGACC
AGGAACTGGACATCAACCGGCTGTCCGACTACGATGTGGACGCTATCGTGCCTCAGAGCTTTCTGAAGGA
CGACTCCATCGATAACAAAGTGCTGACTCGGAGCGACAAGAACCGGGGCAAGAGCGACAACGTGCCCTCC
GAAGAGGTCGTGAAGAAGATGAAGAACTACTGGCGCCAGCTGCTGAATGCCAAGCTGATTACCCAGAGGA
AGTTCGACAATCTGACCAAGGCCGAGAGAGGCGGCCTGAGCGAACTGGATAAGGCCGGCTTCATCAAGAG
ACAGCTGGTGGAAACCCGGCAGATCACAAAGCACGTGGCACAGATCCTGGACTCCCGGATGAACACTAAG
TACGACGAGAACGACAAACTGATCCGGGAAGTGAAAGTGATCACCCTGAAGTCCAAGCTGGTGTCCGATT
TCCGGAAGGATTTCCAGTTTTACAAAGTGCGCGAGATCAACAACTACCACCACGCCCACGACGCCTACCT
GAACGCCGTCGTGGGAACCGCCCTGATCAAAAAGTACCCTAAGCTGGAAAGCGAGTTCGTGTACGGCGAC
TACAAGGTGTACGACGTGCGGAAGATGATCGCCAAGAGCGAGCAGGAAATCGGCAAGGCTACCGCCAAGT
ACTTCTTCTACAGCAACATCATGAACTTTTTCAAGACCGAGATTACCCTGGCCAACGGCGAGATCCGGAA
GCGGCCTCTGATCGAGACAAACGGCGAAACAGGCGAGATCGTGTGGGATAAGGGCCGGGACTTTGCCACC
GTGCGGAAAGTGCTGTCTATGCCCCAAGTGAATATCGTGAAAAAGACCGAGGTGCAGACAGGCGGCTTCA
GCAAAGAGTCTATCCTGCCCAAGAGGAACAGCGACAAGCTGATCGCCAGAAAGAAGGACTGGGACCCTAA
GAAGTACGGCGGCTTCGACAGCCCCACCGTGGCCTATTCTGTGCTGGTGGTGGCCAAAGTGGAAAAGGGC
AAGTCCAAGAAACTGAAGAGTGTGAAAGAGCTGCTGGGGATCACCATCATGGAAAGAAGCAGCTTCGAGA
AGAATCCCATCGACTTTCTGGAAGCCAAGGGCTACAAAGAAGTGAAAAAGGACCTGATCATCAAGCTGCC
TAAGTACTCCCTGTTCGAGCTGGAAAACGGCCGGAAGAGAATGCTGGCCTCTGCCGGCGAACTGCAGAAG
GGAAACGAACTGGCCCTGCCCTCCAAATATGTGAACTTCCTGTACCTGGCCAGCCACTATGAGAAGCTGA
AGGGCTCCCCCGAGGATAATGAGCAGAAACAGCTGTTTGTGGAACAGCACAAACACTACCTGGACGAGAT
CATCGAGCAGATCAGCGAGTTCTCCAAGAGAGTGATCCTGGCCGACGCTAATCTGGACAAGGTGCTGAGC
GCCTACAACAAGCACAGAGACAAGCCTATCAGAGAGCAGGCCGAGAATATCATCCACCTGTTTACCCTGA
CCAGTCTGGGAGCCCCTGCCGCCTTCAAGTACTTTGACACCACCATCGACCGGAAGAGGTACACCAGCAC
CAAAGAGGTGCTGGACGCCACCCTGATCCACCAGAGCATCACCGGCCTGTACGAGACACGGATCGACCTG
TCTCAGCTGGGAGGCGACGCCTATCCCTATGACGTGCCCGATTATGCCAGCCTGGGCAGCGGCTCCCCCA
AGAAAAAACGCAAGGTGGAAGATCCTAAGAAAAAGCGGAAAGTGGACGGCATTGGTAGTGGGAGCAACGG
CAGCAGCGGGGATCCGGCCGCAACAAACTTCTCTCTGCTGAAACAAGCCGGAGATGTCGAAGAGAATCCT
GGACCGATGGCCAAGCCTTTGTCTCAAGAAGAATCCACCCTCATTGAAAGAGCAACGGCTACAATCAACA
GCATCCCCATCTCTGAAGACTACAGCGTCGCCAGCGCAGCTCTCTCTAGCGACGGCCGCATCTTCACTGG
TGTCAATGTATATCATTTTACTGGGGGACCTTGTGCAGAACTCGTGGTGCTGGGCACTGCTGCTGCTGCG
GCAGCTGGCAACCTGACTTGTATCGTCGCGATCGGAAATGAGAACAGGGGCATCTTGAGCCCCTGCGGAC
GGTGCCGACAGGTGCTTCTCGATCTGCATCCTGGGATCAAAGCCATAGTGAAGGACAGTGATGGACAGCC
GACGGCAGTTGGGATTCGTGAATTGCTGCCCTCTGGTTATGTGTGGGAGGGCTAAGAATTCGATATCAAG
CTTATCGGTAATCAACCTCTGGATTACAAAATTTGTGAAAGATTGACTGGTATTCTTAACTATGTTGCTC
CTTTTACGCTATGTGGATACGCTGCTTTAATGCCTTTGTATCATGCTATTGCTTCCCGTATGGCTTTCAT
TTTCTCCTCCTTGTATAAATCCTGGTTGCTGTCTCTTTATGAGGAGTTGTGGCCCGTTGTCAGGCAACGT
GGCGTGGTGTGCACTGTGTTTGCTGACGCAACCCCCACTGGTTGGGGCATTGCCACCACCTGTCAGCTCC
TTTCCGGGACTTTCGCTTTCCCCCTCCCTATTGCCACGGCGGAACTCATCGCCGCCTGCCTTGCCCGCTG
CTGGACAGGGGCTCGGCTGTTGGGCACTGACAATTCCGTGGTGTTGTCGGGGAAATCATCGTCCTTTCCT
TGGCTGCTCGCCTGTGTTGCCACCTGGATTCTGCGCGGGACGTCCTTCTGCTACGTCCCTTCGGCCCTCA
ATCCAGCGGACCTTCCTTCCCGCGGCCTGCTGCCGGCTCTGCGGCCTCTTCCGCGTCTTCGCCTTCGCCC
TCAGACGAGTCGGATCTCCCTTTGGGCCGCCTCCCCGCGTCGACTTTAAGACCAATGACTTACAAGGCAG
CTGTAGATCTTAGCCACTTTTTAAAAGAAAAGGGGGGACTGGAAGGGCTAATTCACTCCCAACGAAGACA
AGATCTGCTTTTTGCTTGTACTGGGTCTCTCTGGTTAGACCAGATCTGAGCCTGGGAGCTCTCTGGCTAA
CTAGGGAACCCACTGCTTAAGCCTCAATAAAGCTTGCCTTGAGTGCTTCAAGTAGTGTGTGCCCGTCTGT
TGTGTGACTCTGGTAACTAGAGATCCCTCAGACCCTTTTAGTCAGTGTGGAAAATCTCTAGCAGGGCCCG
TTTAAACCCGCTGATCAGCCTCGACTGTGCCTTCTAGTTGCCAGCCATCTGTTGTTTGCCCCTCCCCCGT
GCCTTCCTTGACCCTGGAAGGTGCCACTCCCACTGTCCTTTCCTAATAAAATGAGGAAATTGCATCGCAT
TGTCTGAGTAGGTGTCATTCTATTCTGGGGGGTGGGGTGGGGCAGGACAGCAAGGGGGAGGATTGGGAAG
ACAATAGCAGGCATGCTGGGGATGCGGTGGGCTCTATGGCTTCTGAGGCGGAAAGAACCAGCTGGGGCTC
TAGGGGGTATCCCC
[124 nt withheld, positions 6525-6648]
C
[91 nt withheld, positions 6650-6740]
A
[49 nt withheld, positions 6742-6790]
CCTTTGACGTTGGAGTCCACGTTCTTT
[37 nt withheld, positions 6818-6854]
ACCCTATCTCGGTCTATTCTTTTGATTTATAAGGGATTTTGCCGATTTCGGCCTATTGGTTAAAAAATGA
GCTGATTTAACAAAAATTTAACGCGAATTAATTCTGTGGAATGTGTGTCAGTTAGGGTGTGGAAAGTCCC
CAGGCTCCCCAGCAGGCAGAAGTATGCAAAGCATGCATCTCAATTAGTCAGCAACCAGGTGTGGAAAGTC
CCCAGGCTCCCCAGCAGGCAGAAGTATGCAAAGCATGCATCTCAATTAGTCAGCAACCATAGTCCCGCCC
CTAACTCCGCCCATCCCGCCCCTAACTCCGCCCAGTTCCGCCCATTCTCCGCCCCATGGCTGACTAATTT
TTTTTATTTATGCAGAGGCCGAGGCCGCCTCTGCCTCTGAGCTATTCCAGAAGTAGTGAGGAGGCTTTTT
TGGAGGCCTAGGCTTTTGCAAAAAGCTCCCGGGAGCTTGTATATCCATTTTCGGATCTGATCAGCACGTG
TTGACAATTAATCATCGGCATAGTATATCGGCATAGTATAATACGACAAGGTGAGGAACTAAACCATGGC
CAAGTTGACCAGTGCCGTTCCGGTGCTCACCGCGCGCGACGTCGCCGGAGCGGTCGAGTTCTGGACCGAC
CGGCTCGGGTTCTCCCGGGACTTCGTGGAGGACGACTTCGCCGGTGTGGTCCGGGACGACGTGACCCTGT
TCATCAGCGCGGTCCAGGACCAGGTGGTGCCGGACAACACCCTGGCCTGGGTGTGGGTGCGCGGCCTGGA
CGAGCTGTACGCCGAGTGGTCGGAGGTCGTGTCCACGAACTTCCGGGACGCCTCCGGGCCGGCCATGACC
GAGATCGGCGAGCAGCCGTGGGGGCGGGAGTTCGCCCTGCGCGACCCGGCCGGCAACTGCGTGCACTTCG
TGGCCGAGGAGCAGGACTGACACGTGCTACGAGATTTCGATTCCACCGCCGCCTTCTATGAAAGGTTGGG
CTTCGGAATCGTTTTCCGGGACGCCGGCTGGATGATCCTCCAGCGCGGGGATCTCATGCTGGAGTTCTTC
GCCCACCCCAACTTGTTTATTGCAGCTTATAATGGTTACAAATAAAGCAATAGCATCACAAATTTCACAA
ATAAAGCATTTTTTTCACTGCATTCTAGTTGTGGTTTGTCCAAACTCATCAATGTATCTTATCATGTCTG
TATACCGTCGACCTCTAGCTAGAGCTTGGCGTAATCATGGTCATAGCTGTTTCCTGTGTGAAATTGTTAT
CCGCTCACAATTCCACACAACATACGAGCCGGAAGCATAAAGTGTAAAGCCTGGGGTGCCTAATGAGTGA
GCTAACTCACATTAATTGCGTTGCGCTCACTGCCCGCTTTCCAGTCGGGAAACCTGTCGTGCCAGCTGCA
TTAATGAATCGGCCAACGCGCGGGGAGAGGCGGTTTGCGTATTGGGCGCTCTTCCGCTTCCTCGCTCACT
GACTCGCTGCGCTCGGTCGTTCGGCTGCGGCGAGCGGTATCAGCTCACTCAAAGGCGGTAATACGGTTAT
CCACAGAATCAGGGGATAACGCAGGAAAGAACATGTGAGCAAAAGGCCAGCAAAAGGCCAGGAACCGTAA
AAAGGCCGCGTTGCTGGCGTTTTTCCATAGGCTCCGCCCCCCTGACGAGCATCACAAAAATCGACGCTCA
AGTCAGAGGTGGCGAAACCCGACAGGACTATAAAGATACCAGGCGTTTCCCCCTGGAAGCTCCCTCGTGC
GCTCTCCTGTTCCGACCCTGCCGCTTACCGGATACCTGTCCGCCTTTCTCCCTTCGGGAAGCGTGGCGCT
TTCTCATAGCTCACGCTGTAGGTATCTCAGTTCGGTGTAGGTCGTTCGCTCCAAGCTGGGCTGTGTGCAC
GAACCCCCCGTTCAGCCCGACCGCTGCGCCTTATCCGGTAACTATCGTCTTGAGTCCAACCCGGTAAGAC
ACGACTTATCGCCACTGGCAGCAGCCACTGGTAACAGGATTAGCAGAGCGAGGTATGTAGGCGGTGCTAC
AGAGTTCTTGAAGTGGTGGCCTAACTACGGCTACACTAGAAGAACAGTATTTGGTATCTGCGCTCTGCTG
AAGCCAGTTACCTTCGGAAAAAGAGTTGGTAGCTCTTGATCCGGCAAACAAACCACCGCTGGTAGCGGTG
GTTTTTTTGTTTGCAAGCAGCAGATTACGCGCAGAAAAAAAGGATCTCAAGAAGATCCTTTGATCTTTTC
TACGGGGTCTGACGCTCAGTGGAACGAAAACTCACGTTAAGGGATTTTGGTCATGAGATTATCAAAAAGG
ATCTTCACCTAGATCCTTTTAAATTAAAAATGAAGTTTTAAATCAATCTAAAGTATATATGAGTAAACTT
GGTCTGACAGTTACCAATGCTTAATCAGTGAGGCACCTATCTCAGCGATCTGTCTATTTCGTTCATCCAT
AGTTGCCTGACTCCCCGTCGTGTAGATAACTACGATACGGGAGGGCTTACCATCTGGCCCCAGTGCTGCA
ATGATACCGCGAGACCCACGCTCACCGGCTCCAGATTTATCAGCAATAAACCAGCCAGCCGGAAGGGCCG
AGCGCAGAAGTGGTCCTGCAACTTTATCCGCCTCCATCCAGTCTATTAATTGTTGCCGGGAAGCTAGAGT
AAGTAGTTCGCCAGTTAATAGTTTGCGCAACGTTGTTGCCATTGCTACAGGCATCGTGGTGTCACGCTCG
TCGTTTGGTATGGCTTCATTCAGCTCCGGTTCCCAACGATCAAGGCGAGTTACATGATCCCCCATGTTGT
GCAAAAAAGCGGTTAGCTCCTTCGGTCCTCCGATCGTTGTCAGAAGTAAGTTGGCCGCAGTGTTATCACT
CATGGTTATGGCAGCACTGCATAATTCTCTTACTGTCATGCCATCCGTAAGATGCTTTTCTGTGACTGGT
GAGTACTCAACCAAGTCATTCTGAGAATAGTGTATGCGGCGACCGAGTTGCTCTTGCCCGGCGTCAATAC
GGGATAATACCGCGCCACATAGCAGAACTTTAAAAGTGCTCATCATTGGAAAACGTTCTTCGGGGCGAAA
ACTCTCAAGGATCTTACCGCTGTTGAGATCCAGTTCGATGTAACCCACTCGTGCACCCAACTGATCTTCA
GCATCTTTTACTTTCACCAGCGTTTCTGGGTGAGCAAAAACAGGAAGGCAAAATGCCGCAAAAAAGGGAA
TAAGGGCGACACGGAAATGTTGAATACTCATACTCTTCCTTTTTCAATATTATTGAAGCATTTATCAGGG
TTATTGTCTCATGAGCGGATACATATTTGAATGTATTTAGAAAAATAAACAAATAGGGGTTCCGCGCACA
TTTCCCCGAAAAGTGCCACCTGACGTCGACGGATCGGGAGATCTCCCGATCCCCTATGGTGCACTCTCAG
TACAATCTGCTCTGATGCCGCATAGTTAAGCCAGTATCTGCTCCCTGCTTGTGTGTTGGAGGTCGCTGAG
TAGTGCGCGAGCAAAATTTAAGCTACAACAAGGCAAGGCTTGACCGACAATTGCATGAAGAATCTGCTTA
GGGTTAGGCGTTTTGCGCTGCTTCGCGATGTACGGGCCAGATATACGCGTTGACATTGATTATTGACTAG
TTATTAATAGTAATCAATTACGGGGTCATTAGTTCATAGCCCATATATGGAGTTCCGCGTTACATAACTT
ACGGTAAATGGCCCGCCTGGCTGACCGCCCAACGACCCCCGCCCATTGACGTCAATAATGACGTATGTTC
CCATAGTAACGCCAATAGGGACTTTCCATTGACGTCAATGGGTGGAGTATTTACGGTAAACTGCCCACTT
GGCAGTACATCAAGTGTATCATATGCCAAGTACGCCCCCTATTGACGTCAATGACGGTAAATGGCCCGCC
TGGCATTATGCCCAGTACATGACCTTATGGGACTTTCCTACTTGGCAGTACATCTACGTATTAGTCATCG
CTATTACCATGGTGATGCGGTTTTGGCAGTACATCAATGGGCGTGGATAGCGGTTTGACTCACGGGGATT
TCCAAGTCTCCACCCCATTGACGTCAATGGGAGTTTGTTTTGGCACCAAAATCAACGGGACTTTCCAAAA
TGTCGTAACAACTCCGCCCCATTGACGCAAATGGGCGGTAGGCGTGTACGGTGGGAGGTCTATATAAGCA
GCGCGTTTTGCCTGTACTGGGTCTCTCTGGTTAGACCAGATCTGAGCCTGGGAGCTCTCTGGCTAACTAG
GGAACCCACTGCTTAAGCCTCAATAAAGCTTGCCTTGAGTGCTTCAAGTAGTGTGTGCCCGTCTGTTGTG
TGACTCTGGTAACTAGAGATCCCTCAGACCCTTTTAGTCAGTGTGGAAAATCTCTAGCAGTGGCGCCCGA
ACAGGGACTTGAAAGCGAAAGGGAAACCAGAGGAGCTCTCTCGACGCAGGACTCGGCTTGCTGAAGCGCG
CACGGCAAGAGGCGAGGGGCGGCGACTGGTGAGTACGCCAAAAATTTTGACTAGCGGAGGCTAGAAGGAG
AGAGATGGGTGCGAGAGCGTCAGTATTAAGCGGGGGAGAATTAGATCGCGATGGGAAAAAATTCGGTTAA
GGCCAGGGGGAAAGAAAAAATATAAATTAAAACATATAGTATGGGCAAGCAGGGAGCTAGAACGATTCGC
AGTTAATCCTGGCCTGTTAGAAACATCAGAAGGCTGTAGACAAATACTGGGACAGCTACAACCATCCCTT
CAGACAGGATCAGAAGAACTTAGATCATTATATAATACAGTAGCAACCCTCTATTGTGTGCATCAAAGGA
TAGAGATAAAAGACACCAAGGAAGCTTTAGACAAGATAGAGGAAGAGCAAAACAAAAGTAAGACCACCGC
ACAGCAAGCGGCCGCTGATCTTCAGACCTGGAGGAGGAGATATGAGGGACAATTGGAGAAGTGAATTATA
TAAATATAAAGTAGTAAAAATTGAACCATTAGGAGTAGCACCCACCAAGGCAAAGAGAAGAGTGGTGCAG
AGAGAAAAAAGAGCAGTGGGAATAGGAGCTTTGTTCCTTGGGTTCTTGGGAGCAGCAGGAAGCACTATGG
GCGCAGCGTCAATGACGCTGACGGTACAGGCCAGACAATTATTGTCTGGTATAGTGCAGCAGCAGAACAA
TTTGCTGAGGGCTATTGAGGCGCAACAGCATCTGTTGCAACTCACAGTCTGGGGCATCAAGCAGCTCCAG
GCAAGAATCCTGGCTGTGGAAAGATACCTAAAGGATCAACAGCTCCTGGGGATTTGGGGTTGCTCTGGAA
AACTCATTTGCACCACTGCTGTGCCTTGGAATGCTAGTTGGAGTAATAAATCTCTGGAACAGATTTGGAA
TCACACGACCTGGATGGAGTGGGACAGAGAAATTAACAATTACACAAGCTTAATACACTCCTTAATTGAA
GAATCGCAAAACCAGCAAGAAAAGAATGAACAAGAATTATTGGAATTAGATAAATGGGCAAGTTTGTGGA
ATTGGTTTAACATAACAAATTGGCTGTGGTATATAAAATTATTCATAATGATAGTAGGAGGCTTGGTAGG
TTTAAGAATAGTTTTTGCTGTACTTTCTATAGTGAATAGAGTTAGGCAGGGATATTCACCATTATCGTTT
CAGACCCACCTCCCAACCCCGAGGGGACCCGACAGGCCCGAAGGAATAGAAGAAGAAGGTGGAGAGAGAG
ACAGAGACAGATCCATTCGATTAGTGAACGGATCGGCACTGCGTGCGCCAATTCTGCAGACAAATGGCAG
TATTCATCCACAATTTTAAAAGAAAAGGGGGGATTGGGGGGTACAGTGCAGGGGAAAGAATAGTAGACAT
AATAGCAACAGACATACAAACTAAAGAATTACAAAAACAAATTACAAAAATTCAAAATTTTCGGGTTTAT
TACAGGGACAGCAGAGATCCAGTTTGGTTAATTAAGGTACCGAGGGCCTATTTCCCATGATTCCTTCATA
TTTGCATATACGATACAAGGCTGTTAGAGAGATAATTAGAATTAATTTGACTGTAAACACAAAGATATTA
GTACAAAATACGTGACGTAGAAAGTAATAATTTCTTGGGTAGTTTGCAGTTTTAAAATTATGTTTTAAAA
TGGACTATCATATGCTTACCGTAACTTGAAAGTATTTCGATTTCTTGGCTTTATATATCTTGTGGAAAGG
ACGAAACACCGATGGCGTGCAGTGCTTCAGC
