>Addgene plasmid #118157 | Lenti-(BB)-EF1a-KRAB-dCas9-P2A-BlastR BFP-guide1 | depositor partial sequence | sequence record 223217 | Guide RNA, gRNA scaffold, EF1a core promoter, KRAB domain
NNNNNNNNNNNNTTGNAGTTTTAAATTATGTTTTAAATGGACTATCATATGCTTACCGTAACTTGAAAGT
ATTTCGATTTCTTGGCTTTATATATCTTGTGGAAAGGACGAAACACCGATGGCGTGCAGTGCTTCAGCGT
TTTAGAGCTAGAAATAGCAAGTTAAAATAAGGCTAGTCCGTTATCAACTTGAAAAAGTGGCACCGAGTCG
GTGCTTTTTTGAATTCGCTAGCTAGGTCTTGAAAGGAGTGGGAATTGGCTCCGGTGCCCGTCAGTGGGCA
GAGCGCACATCGCCCACAGTCCCCGAGAAGTTGGGGGGAGGGGTCGGCAATTGATCCGGTGCCTAGAGAA
GGTGGCGCGGGGTAAACTGGGAAAGTGATGTCGTGTACTGGCTCCGCCTTTTTCCCGAGGGTGGGGGAGA
ACCGTATATAAGTGCAGTAGTCGCCGTGAACGTTCTTTTTCGCAACGGGTTTGCCGCCAGAACACAGGAC
CGGTGATCCGCCACCATGGATGCTAAGTCACTAACTGCCTGGTCCCGGACACTGGTGACCTTCAAGGATG
TATTTGTGGACTTCACCAGGGAGGAGTGGAAGCTGCTGGACACTGCTCAGCAGATCGTGTACAGAAATGT
GATGCTGGAGAACTATAAGAACCTGGTTTCCTTGGGTTATCAGCTTACTAAGCCAGATGTGATCCTCCGG
TTGGAGAAGGGAGAAGAGCCCGGCGGTTCCGGCGGAGGGTCGATGGACAAGAAGTACAGCATCGGCCTGG
CCATCGGCACCAACTCTGTGGGCTGGGCCGTGATCACCGACGAGTACAAGGTGCCCAGCAAGAAATTCAA
GGTGCTGGGCAACACCGACCGGCACAGCATCAAGAAGAACCTGATCGGCGCCCTGCTGTTCGACAGCGGA
GAAACAGCCGAGGCCACCCGGCTGAAGAGAACCGCCAGAAGAAGATACACCAGACGGAAGAACCGGATCT
GCTATCTGCAAGAGATCTTCAGCAACGAGATGGCCAAGGTGGACGACAGCTTCTTCCACAGACTGGAAGA
GTCCTTCCTGGTGGAAGAAGGATAAGAAGCACGAACCGGCACCCCATCTTTCGGCAACATCCTGGGACGA
AGGTGGCCTACCACGAGAAAGTACCCCCACCATCTACCACCTGGAAAAAGGAAACTGGGTGGACAGCACC
CGAACAAGGCCGAACCTGCGGCTGAATCTATCCGGGCCCTGGCCCCACAGGATCAAGTTTCCCGGGGCCA
CTTCCNGGAATCAGAGGGCCAACCTTGACCCCCGGAAAAAAGNCGAACTTGGAAGAAAGCTGGTTACTCC
AGGTTGGGGGCCAGACCTAACCAACCAGTTGGTTCCAAGAGAAAACGCCATGCAANCGCACGGACGTGGG
ACAACCCAAGGCATCNTCCGGTTCTGGCCCAATAAGNAAAAAAGGAAAACAAGTGTGGAGGAAATACAAA
ATCACCCCACCCTTCGCGCCGGGAAAAAGANAAAATAGATTCGNGTTNCCGGACACTCTGAAGGTGTCCN
CGGANNTCGGGGGTGTCCCGAACCCANATTTNANAGGANAAGATTTTCGAGACTCGGGGCCAAAAAGGGG
GAACTTGGNGGTNNTGGAAAAAGCGNNAACCAAAAAGGAAAAACCGNANAAGNGAACCGGTGGNGTATCA
AAGAGAAGAAAAACAAG
